Addgene plasmid #160084: pTXB1-TP1
Purpose: Bacterial expression of Tn5-APEX2 fusion protein, no linker
Depositing lab: Pier Pandolfi. Depositing organization: Beth Israel Deaconess Medical Center. Publication: Dual DNA and protein tagging of open chromatin unveils dynamics of epigenomic landscapes in leukemia. Lee JD, Paulo JA, Posey RR, Mugoni V, Kong NR, Cheloni G, Lee YR, Slack FJ, Tenen DG, Clohessy JG, Gygi SP, Pandolfi PP. Nat Methods. 2021 Mar;18(3):293-302. doi: 10.1038/s41592-021-01077-8. Epub 2021 Mar 1. PubMed 33649590.
Backbone
  Vector backbone: pTXB1
  Backbone manufacturer: New England Biolabs
  Backbone size w/o insert (bp): 6706
  Total vector size (bp): 8853
  Modifications to backbone: None
  Vector type: Bacterial Expression
Growth in bacteria
  Bacterial resistance: Ampicillin, 100 μg/mL
  Growth temperature: 37°C
  Growth strain: DH5alpha
  Growth instructions: Growth at 37°C before IPTG induction. After IPTG addition, grow at 30°C. The Rosetta2 E. coli strain is used for protein expression.
  Copy number: High Copy
Gene/Insert
  Gene/Insert name: Tn5 transposase/APEX2 peroxidase fusion protein
  Species: Synthetic
  Insert size (bp): 2175
  Tag / fusion protein: FLAG (C terminal on insert); Mxe intein - Chitin-binding domain (C terminal on insert)
  Cloning method: Unknown
  Sequencing primers: 5′ T7 promoter primer; 3′ GATTGCCATGCCGGTCAAGG
Resource information
  A portion of this plasmid was derived from a plasmid made by: pTXB1-Tn5 (Addgene #60240) and pTRC-APEX2 (Addgene #72558)
Terms and licenses: Academic/Nonprofit Terms; Industry Terms: Not Available to Industry
How to cite: pTXB1-TP1 was a gift from Pier Pandolfi (Addgene plasmid # 160084 ; http://n2t.net/addgene:160084 ; RRID:Addgene_160084)
