[The description below was written by a language model from this plasmid's Addgene catalogue record and pLannotate feature annotations shown in this document.]
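Description:
pTXB1-TP1 is an 8.9 kb bacterial expression plasmid built on the New England Biolabs pTXB1 intein-fusion backbone, made to produce a Tn5 transposase–APEX2 peroxidase fusion protein in E. coli. It replicates from a ColE1/pMB1-type origin and is selected with ampicillin through the β-lactamase gene. The catalogue lists it as high copy, although the backbone also carries rop, which normally moderates copy number. Other backbone elements include an M13 phage origin, a partial bom region, remnants of a tetracycline resistance gene, and an array of five rrnB T1 terminators upstream of the expression cassette that presumably limits read-through transcription into it.

Expression is driven by a T7 promoter followed by a lac operator and a T7 gene 10 ribosome binding site. The plasmid-borne lacI gene supplies repressor, so transcription is IPTG-inducible in strains that provide T7 RNA polymerase, and the record notes a Rosetta2 strain for protein production. In the open reading frame, Tn5 transposase is joined directly to APEX2, the engineered soybean ascorbate peroxidase, with no linker between them. A FLAG epitope follows (annotated as a fragment of 3xFLAG), then the Mxe GyrA intein and a chitin-binding domain, and the cassette ends at a T7 terminator. The intein–CBD module lets the fusion be captured on chitin resin and released by thiol-induced cleavage at the intein's N-terminus, leaving the FLAG-tagged Tn5-APEX2 protein.

The insert was derived from earlier pTXB1-Tn5 and APEX2 plasmids. According to the associated publication title, the purified enzyme is used for dual DNA and protein tagging of open chromatin, which would pair transposase-mediated DNA tagging with peroxidase-based proximity labelling of nearby proteins.
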