Features (pLannotate 1.2.2; 27 found; start..end, strand, type, name):
    142..333     -  CDS            rop: Rop protein, which maintains plasmids at low copy number; rop
    374..484     +  CDS            mbeC (fragment): MBEC_ECOLX - Experimental evidence at protein level: Swiss-Prot protein existence level 1. Required for efficient mobilization of ColE1 plasmid and is thus essential to promote the specific transfer of the plasmid during conjugation. Probably functions by inducing DNA bending, helping the MbeA relaxase to melt the DNA around the nic site and cleave the phosphodiester bond. Binds specifically double-stranded DNA (dsDNA) containing the ColE1 oriT but does not recognize the inverted repeat (IR). From Escherichia coli.
    519..841     -  CDS            TcR (fragment): tetracycline efflux protein; tet; confers resistance to tetracycline
    856..877     -  protein_bind   CAP binding site: CAP binding activates transcription in the presence of cAMP. E. coli catabolite activator protein
    890..1972    -  CDS            lacI: lac repressor; lacI; The lac repressor binds to the lac operator to inhibit transcription in E. coli. This inhibition can be relieved by adding lactose or isopropyl-β-D-thiogalactopyranoside (IPTG).
   1973..2050    -  promoter       lacI promoter: lacI
   2058..2151    -  CDS            TcR (fragment): tetracycline efflux protein; tet; confers resistance to tetracycline
   2203..2289    +  terminator     rrnB T1 terminator: Escherichia coli rrnB; transcription terminator T1 from the E. coli rrnB gene
   2386..2472    +  terminator     rrnB T1 terminator: Escherichia coli rrnB; transcription terminator T1 from the E. coli rrnB gene
   2569..2655    +  terminator     rrnB T1 terminator: Escherichia coli rrnB; transcription terminator T1 from the E. coli rrnB gene
   2752..2838    +  terminator     rrnB T1 terminator: Escherichia coli rrnB; transcription terminator T1 from the E. coli rrnB gene
   2935..3021    +  terminator     rrnB T1 terminator: Escherichia coli rrnB; transcription terminator T1 from the E. coli rrnB gene
   3156..3174    +  promoter       T7 promoter: promoter for bacteriophage T7 RNA polymerase
   3175..3199    +  protein_bind   lac operator: The lac repressor binds to the lac operator to inhibit transcription in E. coli. This inhibition can be relieved by adding lactose or isopropyl-β-D-thiogalactopyranoside (IPTG). lac repressor encoded by lacI
   3218..3235    +  RBS            RBS (fragment): efficient ribosome binding site from bacteriophage T7 gene 10 (Olins and Rangwala, 1989)
   3243..4670    +  CDS            Tn5 transposase: transposase from the bacterial Tn5 transposon (Reznikoff, 1993)
   4671..5417    +  CDS            APEX2: soybean ascorbate peroxidase, engineered to serve as a monomeric tag for electron microscopy and live-cell proteomics (Lam et al., 2015) more active than the original APEX due to the A134P mutation
   5417..5441    +  CDS            3xFLAG (fragment): three tandem FLAG® epitope tags
   5442..6035    +  CDS            Mxe GyrA intein: modified GyrA intein (Southworth et al., 1999); Mycobacterium xenopi gyrA; N-terminal cleavage of this intein can be induced by thiols.
   6066..6221    +  CDS            CBD: chitin binding domain from chitinase A1 (Watanabe et al., 1994); Bacillus circulans chiA
   6243..6292    +  CDS            SET1 (fragment): solubility-enhancement tag derived from T7 phage gene 10B
   6300..6347    +  terminator     T7 terminator: transcription terminator for bacteriophage T7 RNA polymerase
   6407..6511    +  promoter       AmpR promoter: bla
   6512..7372    +  CDS            AmpR: β-lactamase; bla; confers resistance to ampicillin, carbenicillin, and related antibiotics
   7414..7927    -  rep_origin     M13 ori (sequence partly withheld): M13 bacteriophage origin of replication; arrow indicates direction of (+) strand synthesis
   8038..8626    +  rep_origin     ori: high-copy-number ColE1/pMB1/pBR322/pUC origin of replication
   8803..40      -  misc_feature   bom (fragment) (across the origin): basis of mobility region from pBR322
>Addgene plasmid #160084 | pTXB1-TP1 | addgene full sequence | sequence record 314364 | Addgene NGS Result
ATACACTCCGCTATCGCTACGTGACTGGGTCATGGCTGCGCCCCGACACCCGCCAACACCCGCTGACGCG
CCCTGACGGGCTTGTCTGCTCCCGGCATCCGCTTACAGACAAGCTGTGACCGTCTCCGGGAGCTGCATGT
GTCAGAGGTTTTCACCGTCATCACCGAAACGCGCGAGGCAGCTGCGGTAAAGCTCATCAGCGTGGTCGTG
CAGCGATTCACAGATGTCTGCCTGTTCATCCGCGTCCAGCTCGTTGAGTTTCTCCAGAAGCGTTAATGTC
TGGCTTCTGATAAAGCGGGCCATGTTAAGGGCGGTTTTTTCCTGTTTGGTCACTGATGCCTCCGTGTAAG
GGGGATTTCTGTTCATGGGGGTAATGATACCGATGAAACGAGAGAGGATGCTCACGATACGGGTTACTGA
TGATGAACATGCCCGGTTACTGGAACGTTGTGAGGGTAAACAACTGGCGGTATGGATGCGGCGGGACCAG
AGAAAAATCACTCAGGGTCAATGCCAGCCGAACGCCAGCAAGACGTAGCCCAGCGCGTCGGCCGCCATGC
CGGCGATAATGGCCTGCTTCTCGCCGAAACGTTTGGTGGCGGGACCAGTGACGAAGGCTTGAGCGAGGGC
GTGCAAGATTCCGAATACCGCAAGCGACAGGCCGATCATCGTCGCGCTCCAGCGAAAGCGGTCCTCGCCG
AAAATGACCCAGAGCGCTGCCGGCACCTGTCCTACGAGTTGCATGATAAAGAAGACAGTCATAAGTGCGG
CGACGATAGTCATGCCCCGCGCCCACCGGAAGGAGCTGACTGGGTTGAAGGCTCTCAAGGGCATCGGTCG
AGATCCCGGTGCCTAATGAGTGAGCTAACTTACATTAATTGCGTTGCGCTCACTGCCCGCTTTCCAGTCG
GGAAACCTGTCGTGCCAGCTGCATTAATGAATCGGCCAACGCGCGGGGAGAGGCGGTTTGCGTATTGGGC
GCCAGGGTGGTTTTTCTTTTCACCAGTGAGACGGGCAACAGCTGATTGCCCTTCACCGCCTGGCCCTGAG
AGAGTTGCAGCAAGCGGTCCACGCTGGTTTGCCCCAGCAGGCGAAAATCCTGTTTGATGGTGGTTAACGG
CGGGATATAACATGAGCTGTCTTCGGTATCGTCGTATCCCACTACCGAGATATCCGCACCAACGCGCAGC
CCGGACTCGGTAATGGCGCGCATTGCGCCCAGCGCCATCTGATCGTTGGCAACCAGCATCGCAGTGGGAA
CGATGCCCTCATTCAGCATTTGCATGGTTTGTTGAAAACCGGACATGGCACTCCAGTCGCCTTCCCGTTC
CGCTATCGGCTGAATTTGATTGCGAGTGAGATATTTATGCCAGCCAGCCAGACGCAGACGCGCCGAGACA
GAACTTAATGGGCCCGCTAACAGCGCGATTTGCTGGTGACCCAATGCGACCAGATGCTCCACGCCCAGTC
GCGTACCGTCTTCATGGGAGAAAATAATACTGTTGATGGGTGTCTGGTCAGAGACATCAAGAAATAACGC
CGGAACATTAGTGCAGGCAGCTTCCACAGCAATGGCATCCTGGTCATCCAGCGGATAGTTAATGATCAGC
CCACTGACGCGTTGCGCGAGAAGATTGTGCACCGCCGCTTTACAGGCTTCGACGCCGCTTCGTTCTACCA
TCGACACCACCACGCTGGCACCCAGTTGATCGGCGCGAGATTTAATCGCCGCGACAATTTGCGACGGCGC
GTGCAGGGCCAGACTGGAGGTGGCAACGCCAATCAGCAACGACTGTTTGCCCGCCAGTTGTTGTGCCACG
CGGTTGGGAATGTAATTCAGCTCCGCCATCGCCGCTTCCACTTTTTCCCGCGTTTTCGCAGAAACGTGGC
TGGCCTGGTTCACCACGCGGGAAACGGTCTGATAAGAGACACCGGCATACTCTGCGACATCGTATAACGT
TACTGGTTTCACATTCACCACCCTGAATTGACTCTCTTCCGGGCGCTATCATGCCATACCGCGAAAGGTT
TTGCGCCATTCGATGGTGTCCGGGATCTCGACGCTCTCCCTTATGCGACTCCTGCATTAGGAAGCAGCCC
AGTAGTAGGTTGAGGCCGTTGAGCACCGCCGCCGCAAGGAATGGTGCATGCCGGCATGCCGCCCTTTCGT
CTTCAAGAATTAATTCCCAATTCCCCAGGCATCAAATAAAACGAAAGGCTCAGTCGAAAGACTGGGCCTT
TCGTTTTATCTGTTGTTTGTCGGTGAACGCTCTCCTGAGTAGGACAAATCCGCCGGGAGCGGATTTGAAC
GTTGCGAAGCAACGGCCCGGAGGGTGGCGGGCAGGACGCCCGCCATAAACTGCCAGGAATTAATTCCCCA
GGCATCAAATAAAACGAAAGGCTCAGTCGAAAGACTGGGCCTTTCGTTTTATCTGTTGTTTGTCGGTGAA
CGCTCTCCTGAGTAGGACAAATCCGCCGGGAGCGGATTTGAACGTTGCGAAGCAACGGCCCGGAGGGTGG
CGGGCAGGACGCCCGCCATAAACTGCCAGGAATTAATTCCCCAGGCATCAAATAAAACGAAAGGCTCAGT
CGAAAGACTGGGCCTTTCGTTTTATCTGTTGTTTGTCGGTGAACGCTCTCCTGAGTAGGACAAATCCGCC
GGGAGCGGATTTGAACGTTGCGAAGCAACGGCCCGGAGGGTGGCGGGCAGGACGCCCGCCATAAACTGCC
AGGAATTAATTCCCCAGGCATCAAATAAAACGAAAGGCTCAGTCGAAAGACTGGGCCTTTCGTTTTATCT
GTTGTTTGTCGGTGAACGCTCTCCTGAGTAGGACAAATCCGCCGGGAGCGGATTTGAACGTTGCGAAGCA
ACGGCCCGGAGGGTGGCGGGCAGGACGCCCGCCATAAACTGCCAGGAATTAATTCCCCAGGCATCAAATA
AAACGAAAGGCTCAGTCGAAAGACTGGGCCTTTCGTTTTATCTGTTGTTTGTCGGTGAACGCTCTCCTGA
GTAGGACAAATCCGCCGGGAGCGGATTTGAACGTTGCGAAGCAACGGCCCGGAGGGTGGCGGGCAGGACG
CCCGCCATAAACTGCCAGGAATTGGGGATCGGAATTAATTCCCGGTTTAAACCGGGGATCTCGATCCCGC
GAAATTAATACGACTCACTATAGGGGAATTGTGAGCGGATAACAATTCCCCTCTAGAAATAATTTTGTTA
ACTTTAAGAAGGAGATATACATATGATTACCAGTGCACTGCATCGTGCGGCGGATTGGGCGAAAAGCGTG
TTTTCTAGTGCTGCGCTGGGTGATCCGCGTCGTACCGCGCGTCTGGTGAATGTTGCGGCGCAACTGGCCA
AATATAGCGGCAAAAGCATTACCATTAGCAGCGAAGGCAGCAAAGCCATGCAGGAAGGCGCGTATCGTTT
TATTCGTAATCCGAACGTGAGCGCGGAAGCGATTCGTAAAGCGGGTGCCATGCAGACCGTGAAACTGGCC
CAGGAATTTCCGGAACTGCTGGCAATTGAAGATACCACCTCTCTGAGCTATCGTCATCAGGTGGCGGAAG
AACTGGGCAAACTGGGTAGCATTCAGGATAAAAGCCGTGGTTGGTGGGTGCATAGCGTGCTGCTGCTGGA
AGCGACCACCTTTCGTACCGTGGGCCTGCTGCATCAAGAATGGTGGATGCGTCCGGATGATCCGGCGGAT
GCGGATGAAAAAGAAAGCGGCAAATGGCTGGCCGCTGCTGCAACTTCGCGTCTGAGAATGGGCAGCATGA
TGAGCAACGTGATTGCGGTGTGCGATCGTGAAGCGGATATTCATGCGTATCTGCAAGATAAACTGGCCCA
TAACGAACGTTTTGTGGTGCGTAGCAAACATCCGCGTAAAGATGTGGAAAGCGGCCTGTATCTGTATGAT
CACCTGAAAAACCAGCCGGAACTGGGCGGCTATCAGATTAGCATTCCGCAGAAAGGCGTGGTGGATAAAC
GTGGCAAACGTAAAAACCGTCCGGCGCGTAAAGCGAGCCTGAGCCTGCGTAGCGGCCGTATTACCCTGAA
ACAGGGCAACATTACCCTGAACGCGGTGCTGGCCGAAGAAATTAATCCGCCGAAAGGCGAAACCCCGCTG
AAATGGCTGCTGCTGACCAGCGAGCCGGTGGAAAGTCTGGCCCAAGCGCTGCGTGTGATTGATATTTATA
CCCATCGTTGGCGCATTGAAGAATTTCACAAAGCGTGGAAAACGGGTGCGGGTGCGGAACGTCAGCGTAT
GGAAGAACCGGATAACCTGGAACGTATGGTGAGCATTCTGAGCTTTGTGGCGGTGCGTCTGCTGCAACTG
CGTGAATCTTTTACTCCGCCGCAAGCACTGCGTGCGCAGGGCCTGCTGAAAGAAGCGGAACACGTTGAAA
GCCAGAGCGCGGAAACCGTGCTGACCCCGGATGAATGCCAACTGCTGGGCTATCTGGATAAAGGCAAACG
CAAACGCAAAGAAAAAGCGGGCAGCCTGCAATGGGCGTATATGGCGATTGCGCGTCTGGGCGGCTTTATG
GATAGCAAACGTACCGGCATTGCGAGCTGGGGTGCGCTGTGGGAAGGTTGGGAAGCGCTGCAAAGCAAAC
TGGATGGCTTTCTGGCCGCGAAAGACCTGATGGCGCAGGGCATTAAAATCGGAAAGTCTTACCCAACTGT
GAGTGCTGATTACCAGGACGCCGTTGAGAAGGCGAAGAAGAAGCTCAGAGGCTTCATCGCTGAGAAGAGA
TGCGCTCCTCTAATGCTCCGTTTGGCATTCCACTCTGCTGGAACCTTTGACAAGGGCACGAAGACCGGTG
GACCCTTCGGAACCATCAAGCACCCTGCCGAACTGGCTCACAGCGCTAACAACGGTCTTGACATCGCTGT
TAGGCTTTTGGAGCCACTCAAGGCGGAGTTCCCTATTTTGAGCTACGCCGATTTCTACCAGTTGGCTGGC
GTTGTTGCCGTTGAGGTCACGGGTGGACCTAAGGTTCCATTCCACCCTGGAAGAGAGGACAAGCCTGAGC
CACCACCAGAGGGTCGCTTGCCCGATCCCACTAAGGGTTCTGACCATTTGAGAGATGTGTTTGGCAAAGC
TATGGGGCTTACTGACCAAGATATCGTTGCTCTATCTGGGGGTCACACTATTGGAGCTGCACACAAGGAG
CGTTCTGGATTTGAGGGTCCCTGGACCTCTAATCCTCTTATTTTCGACAACTCATACTTCACGGAGTTGT
TGAGTGGTGAGAAGGAAGGTCTCCTTCAGCTACCTTCTGACAAGGCTCTTTTGTCTGACCCTGTATTCCG
CCCTCTCGTTGACAAATATGCAGCGGACGAAGATGCCTTCTTTGCTGATTACGCTGAGGCTCACCAAAAG
CTTTCCGAGCTTGGGTTTGCTGATGCCGATTACAAGGATGACGACGATAAGTGCATCACGGGAGATGCAC
TAGTTGCCCTACCCGAGGGCGAGTCGGTACGCATCGCCGACATCGTGCCGGGTGCGCGGCCCAACAGTGA
CAACGCCATCGACCTGAAAGTCCTTGACCGGCATGGCAATCCCGTGCTCGCCGACCGGCTGTTCCACTCC
GGCGAGCATCCGGTGTACACGGTGCGTACGGTCGAAGGTCTGCGTGTGACGGGCACCGCGAACCACCCGT
TGTTGTGTTTGGTCGACGTCGCCGGGGTGCCGACCCTGCTGTGGAAGCTGATCGACGAAATCAAGCCGGG
CGATTACGCGGTGATTCAACGCAGCGCATTCAGCGTCGACTGTGCAGGTTTTGCCCGCGGGAAACCCGAA
TTTGCGCCCACAACCTACACAGTCGGCGTCCCTGGACTGGTGCGTTTCTTGGAAGCACACCACCGAGACC
CGGACGCCCAAGCTATCGCCGACGAGCTGACCGACGGGCGGTTCTACTACGCGAAAGTCGCCAGTGTCAC
CGACGCCGGCGTGCAGCCGGTGTATAGCCTTCGTGTCGACACGGCAGACCACGCGTTTATCACGAACGGG
TTCGTCAGCCACGCTACTGGCCTCACCGGTCTGAACTCAGGCCTCACGACAAATCCTGGTGTATCCGCTT
GGCAGGTCAACACAGCTTATACTGCGGGACAATTGGTCACATATAACGGCAAGACGTATAAATGTTTGCA
GCCCCACACCTCCTTGGCAGGATGGGAACCATCCAACGTTCCTGCCTTGTGGCAGCTTCAATGACTGCAG
GAAGGGGATCCGGCTGCTAACAAAGCCCGAAAGGAAGCTGAGTTGGCTGCTGCCACCGCTGAGCAATAAC
TAGCATAACCCCTTGGGGCCTCTAAACGGGTCTTGAGGGGTTTTTTGCTGAAAGGAGGAACTATATCCGG
ATAACTACGTCAGGTGGCACTTTTCGGGGAAATGTGCGCGGAACCCCTATTTGTTTATTTTTCTAAATAC
ATTCAAATATGTATCCGCTCATGAGACAATAACCCTGATAAATGCTTCAATAATATTGAAAAAGGAAGAG
TATGAGTATTCAACATTTCCGTGTCGCCCTTATTCCCTTTTTTGCGGCATTTTGCCTTCCTGTTTTTGCT
CACCCAGAAACGCTGGTGAAAGTAAAAGATGCTGAAGATCAGTTGGGTGCACGAGTGGGTTACATCGAAC
TGGATCTCAACAGCGGTAAGATCCTTGAGAGTTTTCGCCCCGAAGAACGTTTCCCAATGATGAGCACTTT
TAAAGTTCTGCTATGTGGCGCGGTATTATCCCGTGTTGACGCCGGGCAAGAGCAACTCGGTCGCCGCATA
CACTATTCTCAGAATGACTTGGTTGAGTACTCACCAGTCACAGAAAAGCATCTTACGGATGGCATGACAG
TAAGAGAATTATGCAGTGCTGCCATAACCATGAGTGATAACACTGCGGCCAACTTACTTCTGACAACGAT
CGGAGGACCGAAGGAGCTAACCGCTTTTTTGCACAACATGGGGGATCATGTAACTCGCCTTGATCGTTGG
GAACCGGAGCTGAATGAAGCCATACCAAACGACGAGCGTGACACCACGATGCCTGTAGCAATGGCAACAA
CGTTGCGCAAACTATTAACTGGCGAACTACTTACTCTAGCTTCCCGGCAACAATTAATAGACTGGATGGA
GGCGGATAAAGTTGCAGGACCACTTCTGCGCTCGGCCCTTCCGGCTGGCTGGTTTATTGCTGATAAATCT
GGAGCCGGTGAGCGTGGGTCTCGCGGTATCATTGCAGCACTGGGGCCAGATGGTAAGCCCTCCCGTATCG
TAGTTATCTACACGACGGGGAGTCAGGCAACTATGGATGAACGAAATAGACAGATCGCTGAGATAGGTGC
CTCACTGATTAAGCATTGGTAACTGTCAGACCAAGTTTACTCATATATACTTTAGATTGATT
[38 nt withheld, positions 7413-7450]
A
[37 nt withheld, positions 7452-7488]
ATTTTGTTAAAATTCGCGTTAAATTTTTGTTAAATCAGCTCATTTTTTAACCAATAGGCCGAAATCGGCA
AAATCCCTTATAAATCAAAAGAATAGCCCGAGATAGGGT
[37 nt withheld, positions 7598-7634]
AAAGAACGTGGACTCCAACGTCAAAGG
[141 nt withheld, positions 7662-7802]
G
[114 nt withheld, positions 7804-7917]
TAGGGCGCGTAAAAGGATCTAGGTGAAGATCCTTTTTGATAATCTCATGACCAAAATCCCTTAACGTGAG
TTTTCGTTCCACTGAGCGTCAGACCCCGTAGAAAAGATCAAAGGATCTTCTTGAGATCCTTTTTTTCTGC
GCGTAATCTGCTGCTTGCAAACAAAAAAACCACCGCTACCAGCGGTGGTTTGTTTGCCGGATCAAGAGCT
ACCAACTCTTTTTCCGAAGGTAACTGGCTTCAGCAGAGCGCAGATACCAAATACTGTCCTTCTAGTGTAG
CCGTAGTTAGGCCACCACTTCAAGAACTCTGTAGCACCGCCTACATACCTCGCTCTGCTAATCCTGTTAC
CAGTGGCTGCTGCCAGTGGCGATAAGTCGTGTCTTACCGGGTTGGACTCAAGACGATAGTTACCGGATAA
GGCGCAGCGGTCGGGCTGAACGGGGGGTTCGTGCACACAGCCCAGCTTGGAGCGAACGACCTACACCGAA
CTGAGATACCTACAGCGTGAGCTATGAGAAAGCGCCACGCTTCCCGAAGGGAGAAAGGCGGACAGGTATC
CGGTAAGCGGCAGGGTCGGAACAGGAGAGCGCACGAGGGAGCTTCCAGGGGGAAACGCCTGGTATCTTTA
TAGTCCTGTCGGGTTTCGCCACCTCTGACTTGAGCGTCGATTTTTGTGATGCTCGTCAGGGGGGCGGAGC
CTATGGAAAAACGCCAGCAACGCGGCCTTTTTACGGTTCCTGGCCTTTTGCTGGCCTTTTGCTCACATGT
TCTTTCCTGCGTTATCCCCTGATTCTGTGGATAACCGTATTACCGCCTTTGAGTGAGCTGATACCGCTCG
CCGCAGCCGAACGACCGAGCGCAGCGAGTCAGTGAGCGAGGAAGCTATGGTGCACTCTCAGTACAATCTG
CTCTGATGCCGCATAGTTAAGCCAGT
